>Addgene plasmid #161633 | IDG_FXYD3_OE_1 | addgene full sequence | sequence record 319348 | Addgene NGS Result
GGGGTCATTAGTTCATAGCCCATATATGGAGTTCCGCGTTACATAACTTACGGTAAATGGCCCGCCTGGC
TGACCGCCCAACGACCCCCGCCCATTGACGTCAATAATGACGTATGTTCCCATAGTAACGCCAATAGGGA
CTTTCCATTGACGTCAATGGGTGGAGTATTTACGGTAAACTGCCCACTTGGCAGTACATCAAGTGTATCA
TATGCCAAGTACGCCCCCTATTGACGTCAATGACGGTAAATGGCCCGCCTGGCATTATGCCCAGTACATG
ACCTTATGGGACTTTCCTACTTGGCAGTACATCTACGTATTAGTCATCGCTATTACCATGGTGATGCGGT
TTTGGCAGTACATCAATGGGCGTGGATAGCGGTTTGACTCACGGGGATTTCCAAGTCTCCACCCCATTGA
CGTCAATGGGAGTTTGTTTTGGCACCAAAATCAACGGGACTTTCCAAAATGTCGTAACAACTCCGCCCCA
TTGACGCAAATGGGCGGTAGGCGTGTACGGTGGGAGGTCTATATAAGCAGAGCTCTCTGGCTAACTGTCG
GGATCAACAAGTTTGTACAAAAAAGTTGGCATGCAGAAGGTGACCCTGGGCCTGCTTGTGTTCCTGGCAG
GCTTTCCTGTCCTGGACGCCAATGACCTAGAAGATAAAAACAGTCCTTTCTACTATGACTGGCACAGCCT
CCAGGTTGGCGGGCTCATCTGCGCTGGGGTTCTGTGCGCCATGGGCATCATCATCGTCATGAGTGCAAAA
TGCAAATGCAAGTTTGGCCAGAAGTCCGGTCACCATCCAGGGGAGACTCCACCTCTCATCACCCCAGGCT
CAGCCCAAAGCTGCCCAACTTTCTTGTACAAAGTGGTTGGTAAGCCTATCCCTAACCCTCTCCTCGGTCT
CGATTCTACGTAGTAATGAGCTAGCGCTAACCGGTGGCGCGTTAAGTCGACAATCAACCTCTGGATTACA
AAATTTGTGAAAGATTGACTGGTATTCTTAACTATGTTGCTCCTTTTACGCTATGTGGATACGCTGCTTT
AATGCCTTTGTATCATGCTATTGCTTCCCGTATGGCTTTCATTTTCTCCTCCTTGTATAAATCCTGGTTG
CTGTCTCTTTATGAGGAGTTGTGGCCCGTTGTCAGGCAACGTGGCGTGGTGTGCACTGTGTTTGCTGACG
CAACCCCCACTGGTTGGGGCATTGCCACCACCTGTCAGCTCCTTTCCGGGACTTTCGCTTTCCCCCTCCC
TATTGCCACGGCGGAACTCATCGCCGCCTGCCTTGCCCGCTGCTGGACAGGGGCTCGGCTGTTGGGCACT
GACAATTCCGTGGTGTTGTCGGGGAAATCATCGTCCTTTCCTTGGCTGCTCGCCTGTGTTGCCACCTGGA
TTCTGCGCGGGACGTCCTTCTGCTACGTCCCTTCGGCCCTCAATCCAGCGGACCTTCCTTCCCGCGGCCT
GCTGCCGGCTCTGCGGCCTCTTCCGCGTCTTCGCCTTCGCCCTCAGACGAGTCGGATCTCCCTTTGGGCC
GCCTCCCCGCGTCGACTTTAAGACCAATGACTTACAAGGCAGCTGTAGATCTTAGCCACTTTTTAAAAGA
AAAGGGGGGACTGGAAGGGCTAATTCACTCCCAACGAAGACAAGATCTGCTTTTTGCTTGTACTGGGTCT
CTCTGGTTAGACCAGATCTGAGCCTGGGAGCTCTCTGGCTAACTAGGGAACCCACTGCTTAAGCCTCAAT
AAAGCTTGCCTTGAGTGCTTCAAGTAGTGTGTGCCCGTCTGTTGTGTGACTCTGGTAACTAGAGATCCCT
CAGACCCTTTTAGTCAGTGTGGAAAATCTCTAGCAGTACGTATAGTAGTTCATGTCATCTTATTATTCAG
TATTTATAACTTGCAAAGAAATGAATATCAGAGAGTGAGAGGAACTTGTTTATTGCAGCTTATAATGGTT
ACAAATAAAGCAATAGCATCACAAATTTCACAAATAAAGCATTTTTTTCACTGCATTCTAGTTGTGGTTT
GTCCAAACTCATCAATGTATCTTATCATGTCTGGCTCTAGCTATCCCGCCCCTAACTCCGCCCATCCCGC
CCCTAACTCCGCCCAGTTCCGCCCATTCTCCGCCCCATGGCTGACTAATTTTTTTTATTTATGCAGAGGC
CGAGGCCGCCTCGGCCTCTGAGCTATTCCAGAAGTAGTGAGGAGGCTTTTTTGGAGGCCTAGGGACGTAC
CCAATTCGCCCTATAGTGAGTCGTATTACGCGCGCTCACTGGCCGTCGTTTTACAACGTCGTGACTGGGA
AAACCCTGGCGTTACCCAACTTAATCGCCTTGCAGCACATCCCCCTTTCGCCAGCTGGCGTAATAGCGAA
GAGGCCCGCACCGATCGCCCTTCCCAACAGTTGCGCAGCCTGAATGGCGAATGGG
[124 nt withheld, positions 2436-2559]
C
[91 nt withheld, positions 2561-2651]
A
[49 nt withheld, positions 2653-2701]
CCTTTGACGTTGGAGTCCACGTTCTTT
[37 nt withheld, positions 2729-2765]
ACCCTATCTCGGTCTATTCTTTTGATTTATAAGGGATTTTGCCGATTTCGGCCTATTGGTTAAAAAATGA
GCTGATTTAACAAAAATTTAACGCGAATTTTAACAAAATATTAACGCTTACAATTTAGGTGGCACTTTTC
GGGGAAATGTGCGCGGAACCCCTATTTGTTTATTTTTCTAAATACATTCAAATATGTATCCGCTCATGAG
ACAATAACCCTGATAAATGCTTCAATAATATTGAAAAAGGAAGAGTATGAGTATTCAACATTTCCGTGTC
GCCCTTATTCCCTTTTTTGCGGCATTTTGCCTTCCTGTTTTTGCTCACCCAGAAACGCTGGTGAAAGTAA
AAGATGCTGAAGATCAGTTGGGTGCACGAGTGGGTTACATCGAACTGGATCTCAACAGCGGTAAGATCCT
TGAGAGTTTTCGCCCCGAAGAACGTTTTCCAATGATGAGCACTTTTAAAGTTCTGCTATGTGGCGCGGTA
TTATCCCGTATTGACGCCGGGCAAGAGCAACTCGGTCGCCGCATACACTATTCTCAGAATGACTTGGTTG
AGTACTCACCAGTCACAGAAAAGCATCTTACGGATGGCATGACAGTAAGAGAATTATGCAGTGCTGCCAT
AACCATGAGTGATAACACTGCGGCCAACTTACTTCTGACAACGATCGGAGGACCGAAGGAGCTAACCGCT
TTTTTGCACAACATGGGGGATCATGTAACTCGCCTTGATCGTTGGGAACCGGAGCTGAATGAAGCCATAC
CAAACGACGAGCGTGACACCACGATGCCTGTAGCAATGGCAACAACGTTGCGCAAACTATTAACTGGCGA
ACTACTTACTCTAGCTTCCCGGCAACAATTAATAGACTGGATGGAGGCGGATAAAGTTGCAGGACCACTT
CTGCGCTCGGCCCTTCCGGCTGGCTGGTTTATTGCTGATAAATCTGGAGCCGGTGAGCGTGGGTCTCGCG
GTATCATTGCAGCACTGGGGCCAGATGGTAAGCCCTCCCGTATCGTAGTTATCTACACGACGGGGAGTCA
GGCAACTATGGATGAACGAAATAGACAGATCGCTGAGATAGGTGCCTCACTGATTAAGCATTGGTAACTG
TCAGACCAAGTTTACTCATATATACTTTAGATTGATTTAAAACTTCATTTTTAATTTAAAAGGATCTAGG
TGAAGATCCTTTTTGATAATCTCATGACCAAAATCCCTTAACGTGAGTTTTCGTTCCACTGAGCGTCAGA
CCCCGTAGAAAAGATCAAAGGATCTTCTTGAGATCCTTTTTTTCTGCGCGTAATCTGCTGCTTGCAAACA
AAAAAACCACCGCTACCAGCGGTGGTTTGTTTGCCGGATCAAGAGCTACCAACTCTTTTTCCGAAGGTAA
CTGGCTTCAGCAGAGCGCAGATACCAAATACTGTTCTTCTAGTGTAGCCGTAGTTAGGCCACCACTTCAA
GAACTCTGTAGCACCGCCTACATACCTCGCTCTGCTAATCCTGTTACCAGTGGCTGCTGCCAGTGGCGAT
AAGTCGTGTCTTACCGGGTTGGACTCAAGACGATAGTTACCGGATAAGGCGCAGCGGTCGGGCTGAACGG
GGGGTTCGTGCACACAGCCCAGCTTGGAGCGAACGACCTACACCGAACTGAGATACCTACAGCGTGAGCT
ATGAGAAAGCGCCACGCTTCCCGAAGGGAGAAAGGCGGACAGGTATCCGGTAAGCGGCAGGGTCGGAACA
GGAGAGCGCACGAGGGAGCTTCCAGGGGGAAACGCCTGGTATCTTTATAGTCCTGTCGGGTTTCGCCACC
TCTGACTTGAGCGTCGATTTTTGTGATGCTCGTCAGGGGGGCGGAGCCTATGGAAAAACGCCAGCAACGC
GGCCTTTTTACGGTTCCTGGCCTTTTGCTGGCCTTTTGCTCACATGTTCTTTCCTGCGTTATCCCCTGAT
TCTGTGGATAACCGTATTACCGCCTTTGAGTGAGCTGATACCGCTCGCCGCAGCCGAACGACCGAGCGCA
GCGAGTCAGTGAGCGAGGAAGCGGAAGAGCGCCCAATACGCAAACCGCCTCTCCCCGCGCGTTGGCCGAT
TCATTAATGCAGCTGGCACGACAGGTTTCCCGACTGGAAAGCGGGCAGTGAGCGCAACGCAATTAATGTG
AGTTAGCTCACTCATTAGGCACCCCAGGCTTTACACTTTATGCTTCCGGCTCGTATGTTGTGTGGAATTG
TGAGCGGATAACAATTTCACACAGGAAACAGCTATGACCATGATTACGCCAAGCGCGCAATTAACCCTCA
CTAAAGGGAACAAAAGCTGGAGCTGCAAGCTTAATGTAGTCTTATGCAATACTCTTGTAGTCTTGCAACA
TGGTAACGATGAGTTAGCAACATGCCTTACAAGGAGAGAAAAAGCACCGTGCATGCCGATTGGTGGAAGT
AAGGTGGTACGATCGTGCCTTATTAGGAAGGCAACAGACGGGTCTGACATGGATTGGACGAACCACTGAA
TTGCCGCATTGCAGAGATATTGTATTTAAGTGCCTAGCTCGATACATAAACGGGTCTCTCTGGTTAGACC
AGATCTGAGCCTGGGAGCTCTCTGGCTAACTAGGGAACCCACTGCTTAAGCCTCAATAAAGCTTGCCTTG
AGTGCTTCAAGTAGTGTGTGCCCGTCTGTTGTGTGACTCTGGTAACTAGAGATCCCTCAGACCCTTTTAG
TCAGTGTGGAAAATCTCTAGCAGTGGCGCCCGAACAGGGACTTGAAAGCGAAAGGGAAACCAGAGGAGCT
CTCTCGACGCAGGACTCGGCTTGCTGAAGCGCGCACGGCAAGAGGCGAGGGGCGGCGACTGGTGAGTACG
CCAAAAATTTTGACTAGCGGAGGCTAGAAGGAGAGAGATGGGTGCGAGAGCGTCAGTATTAAGCGGGGGA
GAATTAGATCGCGATGGGAAAAAATTCGGTTAAGGCCAGGGGGAAAGAAAAAATATAAATTAAAACATAT
AGTATGGGCAAGCAGGGAGCTAGAACGATTCGCAGTTAATCCTGGCCTGTTAGAAACATCAGAAGGCTGT
AGACAAATACTGGGACAGCTACAACCATCCCTTCAGACAGGATCAGAAGAACTTAGATCATTATATAATA
CAGTAGCAACCCTCTATTGTGTGCATCAAAGGATAGAGATAAAAGACACCAAGGAAGCTTTAGACAAGAT
AGAGGAAGAGCAAAACAAAAGTAAGACCACCGCACAGCAAGCGGCCGCTGATCTTCAGACCTGGAGGAGG
AGATATGAGGGACAATTGGAGAAGTGAATTATATAAATATAAAGTAGTAAAAATTGAACCATTAGGAGTA
GCACCCACCAAGGCAAAGAGAAGAGTGGTGCAGAGAGAAAAAAGAGCAGTGGGAATAGGAGCTTTGTTCC
TTGGGTTCTTGGGAGCAGCAGGAAGCACTATGGGCGCAGCGTCAATGACGCTGACGGTACAGGCCAGACA
ATTATTGTCTGGTATAGTGCAGCAGCAGAACAATTTGCTGAGGGCTATTGAGGCGCAACAGCATCTGTTG
CAACTCACAGTCTGGGGCATCAAGCAGCTCCAGGCAAGAATCCTGGCTGTGGAAAGATACCTAAAGGATC
AACAGCTCCTGGGGATTTGGGGTTGCTCTGGAAAACTCATTTGCACCACTGCTGTGCCTTGGAATGCTAG
TTGGAGTAATAAATCTCTGGAACAGATTTGGAATCACACGACCTGGATGGAGTGGGACAGAGAAATTAAC
AATTACACAAGCTTAATACACTCCTTAATTGAAGAATCGCAAAACCAGCAAGAAAAGAATGAACAAGAAT
TATTGGAATTAGATAAATGGGCAAGTTTGTGGAATTGGTTTAACATAACAAATTGGCTGTGGTATATAAA
ATTATTCATAATGATAGTAGGAGGCTTGGTAGGTTTAAGAATAGTTTTTGCTGTACTTTCTATAGTGAAT
AGAGTTAGGCAGGGATATTCACCATTATCGTTTCAGACCCACCTCCCAACCCCGAGGGGACCCTTGCGCC
TTTTCCAAGGCAGCCCTGGGTTTGCGCAGGGACGCGGCTGCTCTGGGCGTGGTTCCGGGAAACGCAGCGG
CGCCGACCCTGGGTCTCGCACATTCTTCACGTCCGTTCGCAGCGTCACCCGGATCTTCGCCGCTACCCTT
GTGGGCCCCCCGGCGACGCTTCCTGCTCCGCCCCTAAGTCGGGAAGGTTCCTTGCGGTTCGCGGCGTGCC
GGACGTGACAAACGGAAGCCGCACGTCTCACTAGTACCCTCGCAGACGGACAGCGCCAGGGAGCAATGGC
AGCGCGCCGACCGCGATGGGCTGTGGCCAATAGCGGCTGCTCAGCAGGGCGCGCCGAGAGCAGCGGCCGG
GAAGGGGCGGTGCGGGAGGCGGGGTGTGGGGCGGTAGTGTGGGCCCTGTTCCTGCCCGCGCGGTGTTCCG
CATTCTGCAAGCCTCCGGAGCGCACGTCGGCAGTCGGCTCCCTCGTTGACCGAATCACCGACCTCTCTCC
CCAGGGGGTACCACCATGGCCAAGCCTTTGTCTCAAGAAGAATCCACCCTCATTGAAAGAGCAACGGCTA
CAATCAACAGCATCCCCATCTCTGAAGACTACAGCGTCGCCAGCGCAGCTCTCTCTAGCGACGGCCGCAT
CTTCACTGGTGTCAATGTATATCATTTTACTGGGGGACCTTGTGCAGAACTCGTGGTGCTGGGCACTGCT
GCTGCTGCGGCAGCTGGCAACCTGACTTGTATCGTCGCGATCGGAAATGAGAACAGGGGCATCTTGAGCC
CCTGCGGACGGTGCCGACAGGTGCTTCTCGATCTGCATCCTGGGATCAAAGCCATAGTGAAGGACAGTGA
TGGACAGCCGACGGCAGTTGGGATTCGTGAATTGCTGCCCTCTGGTTATGTGTGGGAGGGCCTGCAGCTG
CAGTAGTAAGAATTCTAGATCTTGAGACAAATGGCAGTATTCATCCACAATTTTAAAAGAAAAGGGGGGA
TTGGGGGGTACAGTGCAGGGGAAAGAATAGTAGACATAATAGCAACAGACATACAAACTAAAGAATTACA
AAAACAAATTACAAAAATTCAAAATTTTCGGGTTTATTACAGGGACAGCAGAGATCCACTTTGGCGCCGG
CTCGAGGGGGCCCGGGGTTATTAATAGTAATCAATTAC
Features (pLannotate 1.2.2; 32 found; start..end, strand, type, name):
     37..340     +  enhancer       CMV enhancer: human cytomegalovirus immediate early enhancer
    341..544     +  promoter       CMV promoter: human cytomegalovirus (CMV) immediate early promoter
    568..585     +  protein_bind   attB1 (fragment): mutant version of attB; core recombination site for the Gateway® BP reaction BP Clonase™
    591..851     +  CDS            FXYD3: FXYD3_HUMAN - Also known as MAT8, PLML. Experimental evidence at protein level: Swiss-Prot protein existence level 1. [Isoform 2]: Decreases the apparent K+ affinity of the sodium/potassium-transporting ATPase only at slightly negative and positive membrane potentials and increases the apparent Na+ affinity over a large range of membrane potentials. From Homo sapiens (Human).
    854..877     -  protein_bind   attB2: mutant version of attB; recombination site for the Gateway® BP reaction BP Clonase™
    879..920     +  CDS            V5 tag: epitope tag from simian virus 5
    962..1550    +  misc_feature   WPRE: woodchuck hepatitis virus posttranscriptional regulatory element
   1601..1620    +  misc_feature   cPPT/CTS (fragment): central polypurine tract and central termination sequence of HIV-1
   1622..1855    +  LTR            3' LTR (ΔU3): self-inactivating 3' long terminal repeat (LTR) from HIV-1
   1933..2054    +  polyA_signal   SV40 poly(A) signal: SV40 polyadenylation signal
   2094..2229    +  rep_origin     SV40 ori: SV40 origin of replication
   2250..2268    -  promoter       T7 promoter: promoter for bacteriophage T7 RNA polymerase
   2276..2431    +  CDS            lacZα (fragment): LacZα fragment of β-galactosidase; lacZ fragment
   2436..2864    +  rep_origin     f1 ori (sequence partly withheld): f1 bacteriophage origin of replication; arrow indicates direction of (+) strand synthesis
   2917..3021    +  promoter       AmpR promoter: bla
   3022..3882    +  CDS            AmpR: β-lactamase; bla; confers resistance to ampicillin, carbenicillin, and related antibiotics
   4053..4641    +  rep_origin     ori: high-copy-number ColE1/pMB1/pBR322/pUC origin of replication
   4824..4916    +  CDS            lacI (fragment): lac repressor; lacI; The lac repressor binds to the lac operator to inhibit transcription in E. coli. This inhibition can be relieved by adding lactose or isopropyl-β-D-thiogalactopyranoside (IPTG).
   4929..4950    +  protein_bind   CAP binding site: CAP binding activates transcription in the presence of cAMP. E. coli catabolite activator protein
   4965..4995    +  promoter       lac promoter: promoter for the E. coli lac operon
   5003..5019    +  protein_bind   lac operator: The lac repressor binds to the lac operator to inhibit transcription in E. coli. This inhibition can be relieved by adding lactose or isopropyl-β-D-thiogalactopyranoside (IPTG). lac repressor encoded by lacI
   5064..5082    +  promoter       T3 promoter: promoter for bacteriophage T3 RNA polymerase
   5110..5336    +  promoter       RSV promoter: Rous sarcoma virus enhancer/promoter
   5337..5517    +  LTR            5' LTR (truncated): truncated 5' long terminal repeat (LTR) from HIV-1
   5564..5689    +  misc_feature   HIV-1 Ψ: packaging signal of human immunodeficiency virus type 1
   5673..6036    +  CDS            HIV-1 gag (fragment): gag protein from human immunodeficiency virus 1; gag
   6182..6415    +  misc_feature   RRE: The Rev response element (RRE) of HIV-1 allows for Rev-dependent mRNA export from the nucleus to the cytoplasm.
   6792..6818    +  CDS            Rev (fragment): human immunodeficiency virus 1 (HIV-1) Rev protein; rev; enhances nuclear export of unspliced and incompletely spliced viral mRNAs
   6819..7319    +  promoter       hPGK promoter: human phosphoglycerate kinase 1 promoter
   7331..7726    +  CDS            BSD: blasticidin S deaminase; Aspergillus terreus BSD; confers resistance to blasticidin
   7786..7903    +  misc_feature   cPPT/CTS: central polypurine tract and central termination sequence of HIV-1
   7962..7983    +  enhancer       CMV enhancer (fragment): human cytomegalovirus immediate early enhancer
