[The description below was written by a language model from this plasmid's Addgene catalogue record and pLannotate feature annotations shown in this document.]
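Description:
IDG_FXYD3_OE_1 is a mammalian overexpression construct for human FXYD3 (also known as MAT8 or PLML), built in the pLX304 backbone by Gateway cloning. Although catalogued simply as a mammalian expression vector, the feature table shows a third-generation, self-inactivating HIV-1 lentiviral architecture. An RSV promoter drives a truncated 5' LTR, followed by the Ψ packaging signal with a gag fragment, the Rev response element, a cPPT/CTS, and a ΔU3 3' LTR with a downstream SV40 polyadenylation signal. These elements allow the region between the LTRs to be packaged as viral RNA when helper functions are supplied in trans, and to integrate into target cells without regenerating an active viral promoter.

Within the transfer cassette, the human PGK promoter expresses blasticidin S deaminase for selection of transduced or transfected mammalian cells. The CMV enhancer/promoter drives the FXYD3 open reading frame, which is flanked by attB1 and attB2 sites left by the Gateway recombination. The attB2 site is followed by a backbone-encoded V5 epitope, recorded as a C-terminal tag on the protein, which permits antibody-based detection. A WPRE downstream of the tag enhances transcript stability and expression. FXYD3 is annotated as a modulator of the ion affinities of the sodium/potassium-transporting ATPase.

In bacteria the plasmid carries ampicillin resistance and a ColE1/pUC-type origin, although the catalogue lists it as low copy, along with an f1 ori, an SV40 ori and residual lac and T7/T3 elements. Its stated purpose is FXYD3 overexpression.
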