Addgene plasmid #161633: IDG_FXYD3_OE_1
Purpose: Overexpresses FXYD3
Depositing lab: Mike McManus. Depositing organization: University of California, San Francisco (UCSF).
Backbone
  Vector backbone: pLX304
  Vector type: Mammalian Expression
  Selectable markers: Blasticidin
Growth in bacteria
  Bacterial resistance: Ampicillin, 100 μg/mL
  Growth temperature: 30°C
  Growth strain: NEB Stable
  Copy number: Low Copy
Gene/Insert
  Gene/Insert name: FXYD3
  Species: H. sapiens (human)
  Entrez Gene: FXYD3 (a.k.a. MAT8, PLML)
  Tag / fusion protein: V5 (C terminal on backbone)
  Cloning method: Gateway Cloning
Terms and licenses: Academic/Nonprofit Terms; Industry Terms: Not Available to Industry
How to cite: IDG_FXYD3_OE_1 was a gift from Mike McManus (Addgene plasmid # 161633 ; http://n2t.net/addgene:161633 ; RRID:Addgene_161633)
