>Addgene plasmid #161633 | IDG_FXYD3_OE_1 | depositor partial sequence | sequence record 313332 | Sequence
ATGCAGAAGGTGACCCTGGGCCTGCTTGTGTTCCTGGCAGGCTTTCCTGTCCTGGACGCCAATGACCTAG
AAGATAAAAACAGTCCTTTCTACTATGACTGGCACAGCCTCCAGGTTGGCGGGCTCATCTGCGCTGGGGT
TCTGTGCGCCATGGGCATCATCATCGTCATGAGTGCAAAATGCAAATGCAAGTTTGGCCAGAAGTCCGGT
CACCATCCAGGGGAGACTCCACCTCTCATCACCCCAGGCTCAGCCCAAAGCTGCCCAACTTTCTTGTACA
AAGTGGTTGGTAAGCCTATCCCTAACCCTCTCCTCGGTCTCGATTCTACGTAG
